>Addgene plasmid #246458 | pSRG101 (KasI::24xGCN4::T2A::AvrII) | addgene full sequence | sequence record 496351 | Addgene NGS Result
CTAAATTGTAAGCGTTAATATTTTGTTAAAATTCGCGTTAAATTTTTGTTAAATCAGCTCATTTTTTAAC
CAATAGGCCGAAATCGGCAAAATCCCTTATAAATCAAAAGAATAGACCGAGATAGGGT
[37 nt withheld, positions 129-165]
AAAGAACGTGGACTCCAACGTCAAAGG
[49 nt withheld, positions 193-241]
T
[91 nt withheld, positions 243-333]
G
[124 nt withheld, positions 335-458]
CCCATTCGCCATTCAGGCTGCGCAACTGTTGGGAAGGGCGATCGGTGCGGGCCTCTTCGCTATTACGCCA
GCTGGCGAAAGGGGGATGTGCTGCAAGGCGATTAAGTTGGGTAACGCCAGGGTTTTCCCAGTCACGACGT
TGTAAAACGACGGCCAGTGAATTGTAATACGACTCACTATAGGGCGAATTGGGTACCGGGCCCCCCCTCG
AGGTCGACGGTATCGATAAGCTTATGGGCGCCATCATACACGCGGCCGCAATCATCGGTCCGGATATCAA
GGTATTTTCCTGCATTTTTCAACTGGGAAAATGAAAGAAAATCGATAATTTCAGGAAGATATCAGGCTTA
TCGGTCCGGGTGGATCTGGAGGTGGAGGTTCTGGAGGAGAAGAACTTTTGAGCAAGAATTATCATCTTGA
GAACGAAGTGGCTCGTCTTAAGAAAGGTTCTGGCAGTGGAGAAGAACTGCTTTCAAAGAATTACCACCTG
GAAAATGAGGTAGCTAGACTGAAAAAGGGGAGCGGAAGTGGGGAGGAGTTGCTGAGCAAAAATTATCATT
TGGAGAACGAAGTAGCACGACTAAAGAAAGGGTCCGGATCGGGTGAGGAGTTACTCTCGAAAAATTATCA
TCTCGAAAACGAAGTGGCTCGGCTAAAAAAGGGCAGTGGTTCTGGAGAAGAGCTATTATCTAAAAACTAC
CACCTCGAAAATGAGGTGGCACGCTTAAAAAAGGGAAGTGGCAGTGGTGAAGAGCTACTATCCAAGAATT
ATCATCTTGAGAACGAGGTAGCGCGTTTGAAGAAGGGTTCCGGCTCAGGAGAGGAACTGCTCTCGAAGAA
CTATCATCTTGAAAATGAGGTCGCTCGATTAAAAAAGGGATCGGGCAGTGGTGAGGAACTACTTTCAAAG
AATTACCACCTCGAAAACGAAGTAGCTCGATTAAAGAAAGGTTCAGGGTCGGGTGAAGAATTACTGAGTA
AAAATTATCATCTGGAAAATGAGGTAGCGAGACTAAAAAAGGGGAGTGGTTCTGGCGAAGAGTTGCTATC
GAAAAATTATCATCTTGAGAACGAAGTTGCTAGGCTCAAAAAGGGCTCAGGCTCAGGCGAGGAGTTGCTC
TCGAAAAACTACCACTTGGAAAATGAGGTCGCGAGGTTGAAAAAGGGGAGCGGGTCGGGCGAGGAGTTAT
TGAGCAAAAACTATCATTTAGAGAACGAAGTCGCGCGCTTAAAGAAAGGCTCGGGCTCGGGCGAAGAACT
CTTATCGAAGAACTACCACCTCGAAAATGAGGTCGCCAGGTTGAAAAAGGGCAGTGGCAGCGGGGAGGAA
CTCTTGAGCAAGAACTACCACTTGGAGAATGAGGTCGCGAGATTGAAGAAAGGGTCGGGGAGCGGCGAGG
AATTGCTCAGCAAGAATTATCATTTGGAGAACGAAGTCGCCAGGCTCAAGAAAGGCTCGGGGTCGGGGGA
GGAATTGTTGAGTAAAAACTACCACTTGGAAAATGAAGTCGCCAGGCTCAAAAAAGGGAGTGGGAGCGGC
GAAGAGTTATTGAGCAAAAATTACCACTTGGAGAACGAAGTGGCAAGGCTCAAGAAAGGGAGCGGCAGCG
GGGAGGAGCTCTTATCGAAGAACTACCACTTAGAGAATGAAGTCGCCCGCTTGAAGAAAGGCTCGGGGAG
CGGGGAAGAGCTCTTGAGCAAGAACTACCACTTGGAAAATGAGGTGGCGCGCTTGAAGAAAGGGAGCGGG
AGCGGGGAAGAGTTACTATCTAAGAATTATCATCTCGAGAACGAGGTGGCTCGACTAAAGAAGGGCTCCG
GCAGTGGGGAGGAACTCCTGTCGAAGAACTATCATCTTGAAAATGAGGTTGCAAGACTTAAAAAGGGGTC
CGGATCAGGTGAGGAACTACTCAGTAAGAATTACCACCTGGAAAACGAAGTTGCACGTTTGAAGAAAGGA
TCAGGATCAGGCGAAGAACTGCTCTCAAAAGATTATCATTTGGAAAATGAGGTTGCACGTTTAAAAAAGG
GAAGTGGCAGTGGTGAGGAACTTCTGTCGAAAAATTATCATCTCGAGAATGAAGTAGCCCGACTTAAAAA
GGGTTCTGGCTCGGGTCAGCGGCCGCACCGGTGGTACCAGGAAGCTAGCTACGTAGAGGGACGTGGATCC
CTCCTCACCTGCGGAGACGTCGAGGAGAACCCAGGACCACCTAGGCTGCAGCCCGGGGGATCCACTAGTT
CTAGAGCGGCCGCCACCGCGGTGGAGCTCCAGCTTTTGTTCCCTTTAGTGAGGGTTAATTTCGAGCTTGG
CGTAATCATGGTCATAGCTGTTTCCTGTGTGAAATTGTTATCCGCTCACAATTCCACACAACATACGAGC
CGGAAGCATAAAGTGTAAAGCCTGGGGTGCCTAATGAGTGAGCTAACTCACATTAATTGCGTTGCGCTCA
CTGCCCGCTTTCCAGTCGGGAAACCTGTCGTGCCAGCTGCATTAATGAATCGGCCAACGCGCGGGGAGAG
GCGGTTTGCGTATTGGGCGCTCTTCCGCTTCCTCGCTCACTGACTCGCTGCGCTCGGTCGTTCGGCTGCG
GCGAGCGGTATCAGCTCACTCAAAGGCGGTAATACGGTTATCCACAGAATCAGGGGATAACGCAGGAAAG
AACATGTGAGCAAAAGGCCAGCAAAAGGCCAGGAACCGTAAAAAGGCCGCGTTGCTGGCGTTTTTCCATA
GGCTCCGCCCCCCTGACGAGCATCACAAAAATCGACGCTCAAGTCAGAGGTGGCGAAACCCGACAGGACT
ATAAAGATACCAGGCGTTTCCCCCTGGAAGCTCCCTCGTGCGCTCTCCTGTTCCGACCCTGCCGCTTACC
GGATACCTGTCCGCCTTTCTCCCTTCGGGAAGCGTGGCGCTTTCTCATAGCTCACGCTGTAGGTATCTCA
GTTCGGTGTAGGTCGTTCGCTCCAAGCTGGGCTGTGTGCACGAACCCCCCGTTCAGCCCGACCGCTGCGC
CTTATCCGGTAACTATCGTCTTGAGTCCAACCCGGTAAGACACGACTTATCGCCACTGGCAGCAGCCACT
GGTAACAGGATTAGCAGAGCGAGGTATGTAGGCGGTGCTACAGAGTTCTTGAAGTGGTGGCCTAACTACG
GCTACACTAGAAGAACAGTATTTGGTATCTGCGCTCTGCTGAAGCCAGTTACCTTCGGAAAAAGAGTTGG
TAGCTCTTGATCCGGCAAACAAACCACCGCTGGTAGCGGTGGTTTTTTTGTTTGCAAGCAGCAGATTACG
CGCAGAAAAAAAGGATCTCAAGAAGATCCTTTGATCTTTTCTACGGGGTCTGACGCTCAGTGGAACGAAA
ACTCACGTTAAGGGATTTTGGTCATGAGATTATCAAAAAGGATCTTCACCTAGATCCTTTTAAATTAAAA
ATGAAGTTTTAAATCAATCTAAAGTATATATGAGTAAACTTGGTCTGACAGTTACCAATGCTTAATCAGT
GAGGCACCTATCTCAGCGATCTGTCTATTTCGTTCATCCATAGTTGCCTGACTCCCCGTCGTGTAGATAA
CTACGATACGGGAGGGCTTACCATCTGGCCCCAGTGCTGCAATGATACCGCGAGACCCACGCTCACCGGC
TCCAGATTTATCAGCAATAAACCAGCCAGCCGGAAGGGCCGAGCGCAGAAGTGGTCCTGCAACTTTATCC
GCCTCCATCCAGTCTATTAATTGTTGCCGGGAAGCTAGAGTAAGTAGTTCGCCAGTTAATAGTTTGCGCA
ACGTTGTTGCCATTGCTACAGGCATCGTGGTGTCACGCTCGTCGTTTGGTATGGCTTCATTCAGCTCCGG
TTCCCAACGATCAAGGCGAGTTACATGATCCCCCATGTTGTGCAAAAAAGCGGTTAGCTCCTTCGGTCCT
CCGATCGTTGTCAGAAGTAAGTTGGCCGCAGTGTTATCACTCATGGTTATGGCAGCACTGCATAATTCTC
TTACTGTCATGCCATCCGTAAGATGCTTTTCTGTGACTGGTGAGTACTCAACCAAGTCATTCTGAGAATA
GTGTATGCGGCGACCGAGTTGCTCTTGCCCGGCGTCAATACGGGATAATACCGCGCCACATAGCAGAACT
TTAAAAGTGCTCATCATTGGAAAACGTTCTTCGGGGCGAAAACTCTCAAGGATCTTACCGCTGTTGAGAT
CCAGTTCGATGTAACCCACTCGTGCACCCAACTGATCTTCAGCATCTTTTACTTTCACCAGCGTTTCTGG
GTGAGCAAAAACAGGAAGGCAAAATGCCGCAAAAAAGGGAATAAGGGCGACACGGAAATGTTGAATACTC
ATACTCTTCCTTTTTCAATATTATTGAAGCATTTATCAGGGTTATTGTCTCATGAGCGGATACATATTTG
AATGTATTTAGAAAAATAAACAAATAGGGGTTCCGCGCACATTTCCCCGAAAAGTGCCAC
Features (pLannotate 1.2.2; 16 found; start..end, strand, type, name):
     30..458     -  rep_origin     f1 ori (sequence partly withheld): f1 bacteriophage origin of replication; arrow indicates direction of (+) strand synthesis
    463..620     -  CDS            lacZα (fragment): LacZα fragment of β-galactosidase; lacZ fragment
    623..641     +  promoter       T7 promoter: promoter for bacteriophage T7 RNA polymerase
    650..691     -  misc_feature   MCS (fragment): pBluescript multiple cloning site
    847..903     +  CDS            GCN4_v4: GCN4 peptide optimized to improve solubility while preserving binding to an scFv-GFP fusion protein (Tanenbaum et al., 2014)
   1221..1244    +  CDS            GCN4_v4 (fragment): GCN4 peptide optimized to improve solubility while preserving binding to an scFv-GFP fusion protein (Tanenbaum et al., 2014)
   1513..1535    +  CDS            GCN4_v4 (fragment): GCN4 peptide optimized to improve solubility while preserving binding to an scFv-GFP fusion protein (Tanenbaum et al., 2014)
   2674..2727    -  misc_feature   MCS (fragment): pBluescript multiple cloning site
   2740..2758    -  promoter       T3 promoter: promoter for bacteriophage T3 RNA polymerase
   2803..2819    -  protein_bind   lac operator: The lac repressor binds to the lac operator to inhibit transcription in E. coli. This inhibition can be relieved by adding lactose or isopropyl-β-D-thiogalactopyranoside (IPTG). lac repressor encoded by lacI
   2827..2857    -  promoter       lac promoter: promoter for the E. coli lac operon
   2872..2893    -  protein_bind   CAP binding site: CAP binding activates transcription in the presence of cAMP. E. coli catabolite activator protein
   2906..2998    -  CDS            lacI (fragment): lac repressor; lacI; The lac repressor binds to the lac operator to inhibit transcription in E. coli. This inhibition can be relieved by adding lactose or isopropyl-β-D-thiogalactopyranoside (IPTG).
   3181..3769    -  rep_origin     ori: high-copy-number ColE1/pMB1/pBR322/pUC origin of replication
   3940..4800    -  CDS            AmpR: β-lactamase; bla; confers resistance to ampicillin, carbenicillin, and related antibiotics
   4801..4905    -  promoter       AmpR promoter: bla
