[The description below was written by a language model from this plasmid's Addgene catalogue record and pLannotate feature annotations shown in this document.]
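Description:
pSRG101 (KasI::24xGCN4::T2A::AvrII) is a 4,928 bp cloning plasmid built on the pBluescript-type backbone pBSK. It serves as a source of a SunTag epitope module rather than as an expression construct in its own right, although it is catalogued as a bacterial expression vector. It is propagated in E. coli through a high-copy ColE1/pUC-type origin and selected with ampicillin via a β-lactamase gene under its native promoter. The backbone also carries the usual pBluescript elements: an f1 phage origin for single-stranded DNA production, a lac promoter/operator with CAP binding site, a lacZα fragment interrupted by the insert, and T7 and T3 promoters flanking the remnants of the multiple cloning site.

The 1,821 bp insert sits between the two MCS fragments and encodes 24 tandem copies of the GCN4 peptide epitope followed by a T2A self-cleaving peptide, with KasI and AvrII restriction sites on either side. The GCN4 array derives from an earlier SunTag plasmid. The automated annotation labels only one complete and two partial GCN4_v4 repeats and does not mark the T2A, probably because highly repetitive arrays are hard to annotate, so the full composition rests on the catalogue description. In the SunTag system, each nascent GCN4 epitope is bound by a fluorescently tagged single-chain antibody, producing a bright signal on translating mRNAs. The T2A then separates the epitope array from whatever downstream protein it is fused to.

No eukaryotic promoter or nematode regulatory element is recorded. The cassette is meant to be excised with KasI and AvrII and inserted into reporter plasmids for single-molecule translation imaging in C. elegans.
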