Addgene plasmid #246458: pSRG101 (KasI::24xGCN4::T2A::AvrII)
Purpose: 24xGCN4::T2A with flanking restriction sites (KasI and AvrII). Useful for cloning SunTag reporter plasmids for expression in C. elegans.
Depositing lab: Suzan Ruijtenberg. Depositing organization: Utrecht University. Publication: SunTag-Based Single-Molecule Translation Imaging in Caenorhabditis elegans. van der Salm E, Kontogiannis S, Ruijtenberg S. Bio Protoc. 2025 Oct 20;15(20):e5486. doi: 10.21769/BioProtoc.5486. eCollection 2025 Oct 20. PubMed 41189716.
Backbone
  Vector backbone: pBSK
  Backbone size w/o insert (bp): 3107
  Total vector size (bp): 4928
  Vector type: Bacterial Expression
Growth in bacteria
  Bacterial resistance: Ampicillin, 100 μg/mL
  Growth temperature: 37°C
  Growth strain: DH5alpha
  Copy number: Unknown
Gene/Insert
  Gene/Insert name: 24xGCN4::T2A (alt name: SunTag epitopes)
  Insert size (bp): 1821
Resource information
  A portion of this plasmid was derived from a plasmid made by: 24xGCN4 is from Addgene plasmid #61058, a kind gift from Tanenbaum.
Terms and licenses: Academic/Nonprofit Terms; Industry Terms: Not Available to Industry
How to cite: pSRG101 (KasI::24xGCN4::T2A::AvrII) was a gift from Suzan Ruijtenberg (Addgene plasmid # 246458 ; http://n2t.net/addgene:246458 ; RRID:Addgene_246458)
